>Addgene plasmid #178447 | pFUW-TetO-TFEC | addgene full sequence | sequence record 352666 | Addgene NGS Result
TAGATCTCGAGTTTACCACTCCCTATCAGTGATAGAGAAAAGTGAAAGTCGAGTTTACCACTCCCTATCA
GTGATAGAGAAAAGTGAAAGTCGAGTTTACCACTCCCTATCAGTGATAGAGAAAAGTGAAAGTCGAGTTT
ACCACTCCCTATCAGTGATAGAGAAAAGTGAAAGTCGAGTTTACCACTCCCTATCAGTGATAGAGAAAAG
TGAAAGTCGAGTTTACCACTCCCTATCAGTGATAGAGAAAAGTGAAAGTCGAGTTTACCACTCCCTATCA
GTGATAGAGAAAAGTGAAAGTCGAGCTCGGTACCCGGGTCGAGGTAGGCGTGTACGGTGGGAGGCCTATA
TAAGCAGAGCTCGTTTAGTGAACCGTCAGATCGCCTGGAGACGCCATCCACGCTGTTTTGACCTCCATAG
AAGACACCGGGACCGATCCAGCCTCCGCGGCCCCGAATTCACCGGTTCTAGAATGACCCTTGATCATCAG
ATCATCAATCCAACTCTTAAATGGTCACAACCTGCAGTGCCAAGTGGTGGGCCTCTTGTGCAGCATGCAC
ACACAACTCTGGACAGTGATGCTGGCCTCACAGAAAACCCACTCACCAAGTTACTAGCTATTGGGAAAGA
AGATGACAATGCACAATGGCATTTATCTGGAAGTATTTTGGATGTGTATAGCGGTGAACAAGGAATTTCA
CCAATTAACATGGGGCTTACAAGTGCTTCTTGTCCAAGTAGTCTACCAATGAAAAGAGAAATTACAGAAA
CTGACACTAGAGCTTTAGCAAAAGAGAGACAAAAAAAGGACAACCACAACCTCATTGAAAGAAGAAGAAG
GTATAATATTAATTACCGAATCAAGGAGCTTGGCACTCTTATTCCAAAGTCTAATGATCCTGATATGCGC
TGGAACAAAGGAACCATTCTAAAAGCATCAGTGGAGTACATCAAGTGGCTACAAAAAGAACAACAGAGAG
CCCGAGAATTGGAACACAGACAGAAGAAATTAGAGCAGGCTAACAGGCGACTTCTACTTCGAATTCAGGT
TTTTATAAGAATGTAGTTCGAAGATATCAAGCTTATCGATAATCAACCTCTGGATTACAAAATTTGTGAA
AGATTGACTGGTATTCTTAACTATGTTGCTCCTTTTACGCTATGTGGATACGCTGCTTTAATGCCTTTGT
ATCATGCTATTGCTTCCCGTATGGCTTTCATTTTCTCCTCCTTGTATAAATCCTGGTTGCTGTCTCTTTA
TGAGGAGTTGTGGCCCGTTGTCAGGCAACGTGGCGTGGTGTGCACTGTGTTTGCTGACGCAACCCCCACT
GGTTGGGGCATTGCCACCACCTGTCAGCTCCTTTCCGGGACTTTCGCTTTCCCCCTCCCTATTGCCACGG
CGGAACTCATCGCCGCCTGCCTTGCCCGCTGCTGGACAGGGGCTCGGCTGTTGGGCACTGACAATTCCGT
GGTGTTGTCGGGGAAATCATCGTCCTTTCCTTGGCTGCTCGCCTGTGTTGCCACCTGGATTCTGCGCGGG
ACGTCCTTCTGCTACGTCCCTTCGGCCCTCAATCCAGCGGACCTTCCTTCCCGCGGCCTGCTGCCGGCTC
TGCGGCCTCTTCCGCGTCTTCGCCTTCGCCCTCAGACGAGTCGGATCTCCCTTTGGGCCGCCTCCCCGCA
TCGATACCGTCGACCTCGAGACCTAGAAAAACATGGAGCAATCACAAGTAGCAATACAGCAGCTACCAAT
GCTGATTGTGCCTGGCTAGAAGCACAAGAGGAGGAGGAGGTGGGTTTTCCAGTCACACCTCAGGTACCTT
TAAGACCAATGACTTACAAGGCAGCTGTAGATCTTAGCCACTTTTTAAAAGAAAAGGGGGGACTGGAAGG
GCTAATTCACTCCCAACGAAGACAAGATATCCTTGATCTGTGGATCTACCACACACAAGGCTACTTCCCT
GATTGGCAGAACTACACACCAGGGCCAGGGATCAGATATCCACTGACCTTTGGATGGTGCTACAAGCTAG
TACCAGTTGAGCAAGAGAAGGTAGAAGAAGCCAATGAAGGAGAGAACACCCGCTTGTTACACCCTGTGAG
CCTGCATGGGATGGATGACCCGGAGAGAGAAGTATTAGAGTGGAGGTTTGACAGCCGCCTAGCATTTCAT
CACATGGCCCGAGAGCTGCATCCGGACTGTACTGGGTCTCTCTGGTTAGACCAGATCTGAGCCTGGGAGC
TCTCTGGCTAACTAGGGAACCCACTGCTTAAGCCTCAATAAAGCTTGCCTTGAGTGCTTCAAGTAGTGTG
TGCCCGTCTGTTGTGTGACTCTGGTAACTAGAGATCCCTCAGACCCTTTTAGTCAGTGTGGAAAATCTCT
AGCAGGGCCCGTTTAAACCCGCTGATCAGCCTCGACTGTGCCTTCTAGTTGCCAGCCATCTGTTGTTTGC
CCCTCCCCCGTGCCTTCCTTGACCCTGGAAGGTGCCACTCCCACTGTCCTTTCCTAATAAAATGAGGAAA
TTGCATCGCATTGTCTGAGTAGGTGTCATTCTATTCTGGGGGGTGGGGTGGGGCAGGACAGCAAGGGGGA
GGATTGGGAAGACAATAGCAGGCATGCTGGGGATGCGGTGGGCTCTATGGCTTCTGAGGCGGAAAGAACC
AGCTGGGGCTCTAGGGGGTATCCCC
[124 nt withheld, positions 2686-2809]
C
[91 nt withheld, positions 2811-2901]
A
[49 nt withheld, positions 2903-2951]
CCTTTGACGTTGGAGTCCACGTTCTTT
[37 nt withheld, positions 2979-3015]
ACCCTATCTCGGTCTATTCTTTTGATTTATAAGGGATTTTGCCGATTTCGGCCTATTGGTTAAAAAATGA
GCTGATTTAACAAAAATTTAACGCGAATTAATTCTGTGGAATGTGTGTCAGTTAGGGTGTGGAAAGTCCC
CAGGCTCCCCAGCAGGCAGAAGTATGCAAAGCATGCATCTCAATTAGTCAGCAACCAGGTGTGGAAAGTC
CCCAGGCTCCCCAGCAGGCAGAAGTATGCAAAGCATGCATCTCAATTAGTCAGCAACCATAGTCCCGCCC
CTAACTCCGCCCATCCCGCCCCTAACTCCGCCCAGTTCCGCCCATTCTCCGCCCCATGGCTGACTAATTT
TTTTTATTTATGCAGAGGCCGAGGCCGCCTCTGCCTCTGAGCTATTCCAGAAGTAGTGAGGAGGCTTTTT
TGGAGGCCTAGGCTTTTGCAAAAAGCTCCCGGGAGCTTGTATATCCATTTTCGGATCTGATCAGCACGTG
TTGACAATTAATCATCGGCATAGTATATCGGCATAGTATAATACGACAAGGTGAGGAACTAAACCATGGC
CAAGTTGACCAGTGCCGTTCCGGTGCTCACCGCGCGCGACGTCGCCGGAGCGGTCGAGTTCTGGACCGAC
CGGCTCGGGTTCTCCCGGGACTTCGTGGAGGACGACTTCGCCGGTGTGGTCCGGGACGACGTGACCCTGT
TCATCAGCGCGGTCCAGGACCAGGTGGTGCCGGACAACACCCTGGCCTGGGTGTGGGTGCGCGGCCTGGA
CGAGCTGTACGCCGAGTGGTCGGAGGTCGTGTCCACGAACTTCCGGGACGCCTCCGGGCCGGCCATGACC
GAGATCGGCGAGCAGCCGTGGGGGCGGGAGTTCGCCCTGCGCGACCCGGCCGGCAACTGCGTGCACTTCG
TGGCCGAGGAGCAGGACTGACACGTGCTACGAGATTTCGATTCCACCGCCGCCTTCTATGAAAGGTTGGG
CTTCGGAATCGTTTTCCGGGACGCCGGCTGGATGATCCTCCAGCGCGGGGATCTCATGCTGGAGTTCTTC
GCCCACCCCAACTTGTTTATTGCAGCTTATAATGGTTACAAATAAAGCAATAGCATCACAAATTTCACAA
ATAAAGCATTTTTTTCACTGCATTCTAGTTGTGGTTTGTCCAAACTCATCAATGTATCTTATCATGTCTG
TATACCGTCGACCTCTAGCTAGAGCTTGGCGTAATCATGGTCATAGCTGTTTCCTGTGTGAAATTGTTAT
CCGCTCACAATTCCACACAACATACGAGCCGGAAGCATAAAGTGTAAAGCCTGGGGTGCCTAATGAGTGA
GCTAACTCACATTAATTGCGTTGCGCTCACTGCCCGCTTTCCAGTCGGGAAACCTGTCGTGCCAGCTGCA
TTAATGAATCGGCCAACGCGCGGGGAGAGGCGGTTTGCGTATTGGGCGCTCTTCCGCTTCCTCGCTCACT
GACTCGCTGCGCTCGGTCGTTCGGCTGCGGCGAGCGGTATCAGCTCACTCAAAGGCGGTAATACGGTTAT
CCACAGAATCAGGGGATAACGCAGGAAAGAACATGTGAGCAAAAGGCCAGCAAAAGGCCAGGAACCGTAA
AAAGGCCGCGTTGCTGGCGTTTTTCCATAGGCTCCGCCCCCCTGACGAGCATCACAAAAATCGACGCTCA
AGTCAGAGGTGGCGAAACCCGACAGGACTATAAAGATACCAGGCGTTTCCCCCTGGAAGCTCCCTCGTGC
GCTCTCCTGTTCCGACCCTGCCGCTTACCGGATACCTGTCCGCCTTTCTCCCTTCGGGAAGCGTGGCGCT
TTCTCATAGCTCACGCTGTAGGTATCTCAGTTCGGTGTAGGTCGTTCGCTCCAAGCTGGGCTGTGTGCAC
GAACCCCCCGTTCAGCCCGACCGCTGCGCCTTATCCGGTAACTATCGTCTTGAGTCCAACCCGGTAAGAC
ACGACTTATCGCCACTGGCAGCAGCCACTGGTAACAGGATTAGCAGAGCGAGGTATGTAGGCGGTGCTAC
AGAGTTCTTGAAGTGGTGGCCTAACTACGGCTACACTAGAAGAACAGTATTTGGTATCTGCGCTCTGCTG
AAGCCAGTTACCTTCGGAAAAAGAGTTGGTAGCTCTTGATCCGGCAAACAAACCACCGCTGGTAGCGGTG
GTTTTTTTGTTTGCAAGCAGCAGATTACGCGCAGAAAAAAAGGATCTCAAGAAGATCCTTTGATCTTTTC
TACGGGGTCTGACGCTCAGTGGAACGAAAACTCACGTTAAGGGATTTTGGTCATGAGATTATCAAAAAGG
ATCTTCACCTAGATCCTTTTAAATTAAAAATGAAGTTTTAAATCAATCTAAAGTATATATGAGTAAACTT
GGTCTGACAGTTACCAATGCTTAATCAGTGAGGCACCTATCTCAGCGATCTGTCTATTTCGTTCATCCAT
AGTTGCCTGACTCCCCGTCGTGTAGATAACTACGATACGGGAGGGCTTACCATCTGGCCCCAGTGCTGCA
ATGATACCGCGAGACCCACGCTCACCGGCTCCAGATTTATCAGCAATAAACCAGCCAGCCGGAAGGGCCG
AGCGCAGAAGTGGTCCTGCAACTTTATCCGCCTCCATCCAGTCTATTAATTGTTGCCGGGAAGCTAGAGT
AAGTAGTTCGCCAGTTAATAGTTTGCGCAACGTTGTTGCCATTGCTACAGGCATCGTGGTGTCACGCTCG
TCGTTTGGTATGGCTTCATTCAGCTCCGGTTCCCAACGATCAAGGCGAGTTACATGATCCCCCATGTTGT
GCAAAAAAGCGGTTAGCTCCTTCGGTCCTCCGATCGTTGTCAGAAGTAAGTTGGCCGCAGTGTTATCACT
CATGGTTATGGCAGCACTGCATAATTCTCTTACTGTCATGCCATCCGTAAGATGCTTTTCTGTGACTGGT
GAGTACTCAACCAAGTCATTCTGAGAATAGTGTATGCGGCGACCGAGTTGCTCTTGCCCGGCGTCAATAC
GGGATAATACCGCGCCACATAGCAGAACTTTAAAAGTGCTCATCATTGGAAAACGTTCTTCGGGGCGAAA
ACTCTCAAGGATCTTACCGCTGTTGAGATCCAGTTCGATGTAACCCACTCGTGCACCCAACTGATCTTCA
GCATCTTTTACTTTCACCAGCGTTTCTGGGTGAGCAAAAACAGGAAGGCAAAATGCCGCAAAAAAGGGAA
TAAGGGCGACACGGAAATGTTGAATACTCATACTCTTCCTTTTTCAATATTATTGAAGCATTTATCAGGG
TTATTGTCTCATGAGCGGATACATATTTGAATGTATTTAGAAAAATAAACAAATAGGGGTTCCGCGCACA
TTTCCCCGAAAAGTGCCACCTGACGTCGACGGATCGGGAGATCTCCCGATCCCCTATGGTGCACTCTCAG
TACAATCTGCTCTGATGCCGCATAGTTAAGCCAGTATCTGCTCCCTGCTTGTGTGTTGGAGGTCGCTGAG
TAGTGCGCGAGCAAAATTTAAGCTACAACAAGGCAAGGCTTGACCGACAATTGCATGAAGAATCTGCTTA
GGGTTAGGCGTTTTGCGCTGCTTCGCGATGTACGGGCCAGATATACGCGTTGACATTGATTATTGACTAG
TTATTAATAGTAATCAATTACGGGGTCATTAGTTCATAGCCCATATATGGAGTTCCGCGTTACATAACTT
ACGGTAAATGGCCCGCCTGGCTGACCGCCCAACGACCCCCGCCCATTGACGTCAATAATGACGTATGTTC
CCATAGTAACGCCAATAGGGACTTTCCATTGACGTCAATGGGTGGAGTATTTACGGTAAACTGCCCACTT
GGCAGTACATCAAGTGTATCATATGCCAAGTACGCCCCCTATTGACGTCAATGACGGTAAATGGCCCGCC
TGGCATTATGCCCAGTACATGACCTTATGGGACTTTCCTACTTGGCAGTACATCTACGTATTAGTCATCG
CTATTACCATGGTGATGCGGTTTTGGCAGTACATCAATGGGCGTGGATAGCGGTTTGACTCACGGGGATT
TCCAAGTCTCCACCCCATTGACGTCAATGGGAGTTTGTTTTGGCACCAAAATCAACGGGACTTTCCAAAA
TGTCGTAACAACTCCGCCCCATTGACGCAAATGGGCGGTAGGCGTGTACGGTGGGAGGTCTATATAAGCA
GCGCGTTTTGCCTGTACTGGGTCTCTCTGGTTAGACCAGATCTGAGCCTGGGAGCTCTCTGGCTAACTAG
GGAACCCACTGCTTAAGCCTCAATAAAGCTTGCCTTGAGTGCTTCAAGTAGTGTGTGCCCGTCTGTTGTG
TGACTCTGGTAACTAGAGATCCCTCAGACCCTTTTAGTCAGTGTGGAAAATCTCTAGCAGTGGCGCCCGA
ACAGGGACTTGAAAGCGAAAGGGAAACCAGAGGAGCTCTCTCGACGCAGGACTCGGCTTGCTGAAGCGCG
CACGGCAAGAGGCGAGGGGCGGCGACTGGTGAGTACGCCAAAAATTTTGACTAGCGGAGGCTAGAAGGAG
AGAGATGGGTGCGAGAGCGTCAGTATTAAGCGGGGGAGAATTAGATCGCGATGGGAAAAAATTCGGTTAA
GGCCAGGGGGAAAGAAAAAATATAAATTAAAACATATAGTATGGGCAAGCAGGGAGCTAGAACGATTCGC
AGTTAATCCTGGCCTGTTAGAAACATCAGAAGGCTGTAGACAAATACTGGGACAGCTACAACCATCCCTT
CAGACAGGATCAGAAGAACTTAGATCATTATATAATACAGTAGCAACCCTCTATTGTGTGCATCAAAGGA
TAGAGATAAAAGACACCAAGGAAGCTTTAGACAAGATAGAGGAAGAGCAAAACAAAAGTAAGACCACCGC
ACAGCAAGCGGCCGCTGATCTTCAGACCTGGAGGAGGAGATATGAGGGACAATTGGAGAAGTGAATTATA
TAAATATAAAGTAGTAAAAATTGAACCATTAGGAGTAGCACCCACCAAGGCAAAGAGAAGAGTGGTGCAG
AGAGAAAAAAGAGCAGTGGGAATAGGAGCTTTGTTCCTTGGGTTCTTGGGAGCAGCAGGAAGCACTATGG
GCGCAGCGTCAATGACGCTGACGGTACAGGCCAGACAATTATTGTCTGGTATAGTGCAGCAGCAGAACAA
TTTGCTGAGGGCTATTGAGGCGCAACAGCATCTGTTGCAACTCACAGTCTGGGGCATCAAGCAGCTCCAG
GCAAGAATCCTGGCTGTGGAAAGATACCTAAAGGATCAACAGCTCCTGGGGATTTGGGGTTGCTCTGGAA
AACTCATTTGCACCACTGCTGTGCCTTGGAATGCTAGTTGGAGTAATAAATCTCTGGAACAGATTTGGAA
TCACACGACCTGGATGGAGTGGGACAGAGAAATTAACAATTACACAAGCTTAATACACTCCTTAATTGAA
GAATCGCAAAACCAGCAAGAAAAGAATGAACAAGAATTATTGGAATTAGATAAATGGGCAAGTTTGTGGA
ATTGGTTTAACATAACAAATTGGCTGTGGTATATAAAATTATTCATAATGATAGTAGGAGGCTTGGTAGG
TTTAAGAATAGTTTTTGCTGTACTTTCTATAGTGAATAGAGTTAGGCAGGGATATTCACCATTATCGTTT
CAGACCCACCTCCCAACCCCGAGGGGACCCGACAGGCCCGAAGGAATAGAAGAAGAAGGTGGAGAGAGAG
ACAGAGACAGATCCATTCGATTAGTGAACGGATCGGCACTGCGTGCGCCAATTCTGCAGACAAATGGCAG
TATTCATCCACAATTTTAAAAGAAAAGGGGGGATTGGGGGGTACAGTGCAGGGGAAAGAATAGTAGACAT
AATAGCAACAGACATACAAACTAAAGAATTACAAAAACAAATTACAAAAATTCAAAATTTTCGGGTTTAT
TACAGGGACAGCAGAGATCCAGTTTGGT
Features (pLannotate 1.2.2; 32 found; start..end, strand, type, name):
     20..290     +  protein_bind   tetracycline response element: contains seven copies of the tetracycline operator tetO tetracycline repressor TetR
    301..318     +  misc_feature   MCS (fragment): pUC18/19 multiple cloning site
    323..361     +  promoter       minimal CMV promoter: human cytomegalovirus (CMV) immediate early promoter
    473..1048    +  CDS            TFEC (fragment): TFEC_HUMAN - Also known as BHLHE34, TCFEC, TFECL. Experimental evidence at protein level: Swiss-Prot protein existence level 1. Transcriptional regulator that acts as a repressor or an activator. Acts as a transcriptional repressor on minimal promoter containing element F (that includes an E-box sequence). Binds to element F in an E-box sequence-specific manner. Acts as a transcriptional transactivator on the proximal promoter region of the tartrate-resistant acid phosphatase (TRAP) E-box containing promoter (By similarity). Collaborates with MITF in target gene activation (By similarity). Act
   1073..1091    +  misc_feature   MCS (fragment): pBluescript multiple cloning site
   1091..1679    +  misc_feature   WPRE: woodchuck hepatitis virus posttranscriptional regulatory element
   1616..2197    +  CDS            nef (fragment): NEF_HV1H2 - Experimental evidence at protein level: Swiss-Prot protein existence level 1. Extracellular Nef protein targets CD4(+) T-lymphocytes for apoptosis by interacting with CXCR4 surface receptors. From Human immunodeficiency virus type 1 group M subtype B (isolate HXB2) (HIV-1).
   2204..2384    +  LTR            5' LTR (truncated): truncated 5' long terminal repeat (LTR) from HIV-1
   2416..2640    +  polyA_signal   bGH poly(A) signal: bovine growth hormone polyadenylation signal
   2644..2665    +  promoter       SV40 promoter (fragment): SV40 enhancer and early promoter
   2686..3114    +  rep_origin     f1 ori (sequence partly withheld): f1 bacteriophage origin of replication; arrow indicates direction of (+) strand synthesis
   3128..3457    +  promoter       SV40 promoter: SV40 enhancer and early promoter
   3505..3552    +  promoter       EM7 promoter: synthetic bacterial promoter&nbsp
   3571..3945    +  CDS            BleoR: antibiotic-binding protein; Sh ble from Streptoalloteichus hindustanus; confers resistance to bleomycin, phleomycin, and Zeocin™
   3955..4080    +  CDS            ble (fragment): BLE_KLEPN - Experimental evidence at protein level: Swiss-Prot protein existence level 1. Binding protein with a strong affinity to the bleomycin family of antibiotics. Binds to CL990; an antimitotic-antibiotic compound. From Klebsiella pneumoniae.
   4075..4196    +  polyA_signal   SV40 poly(A) signal: SV40 polyadenylation signal
   4269..4285    -  protein_bind   lac operator: The lac repressor binds to the lac operator to inhibit transcription in E. coli. This inhibition can be relieved by adding lactose or isopropyl-β-D-thiogalactopyranoside (IPTG). lac repressor encoded by lacI
   4293..4323    -  promoter       lac promoter: promoter for the E. coli lac operon
   4338..4359    -  protein_bind   CAP binding site: CAP binding activates transcription in the presence of cAMP. E. coli catabolite activator protein
   4372..4464    -  CDS            lacI (fragment): lac repressor; lacI; The lac repressor binds to the lac operator to inhibit transcription in E. coli. This inhibition can be relieved by adding lactose or isopropyl-β-D-thiogalactopyranoside (IPTG).
   4647..5235    -  rep_origin     ori: high-copy-number ColE1/pMB1/pBR322/pUC origin of replication
   5406..6266    -  CDS            AmpR: β-lactamase; bla; confers resistance to ampicillin, carbenicillin, and related antibiotics
   6267..6371    -  promoter       AmpR promoter: bla
   6430..6482    -  misc_feature   bom (fragment): basis of mobility region from pBR322
   6637..7016    +  enhancer       CMV enhancer: human cytomegalovirus immediate early enhancer
   7017..7216    +  promoter       CMV promoter: human cytomegalovirus (CMV) immediate early promoter
   7234..7414    +  LTR            5' LTR (truncated): truncated 5' long terminal repeat (LTR) from HIV-1
   7461..7586    +  misc_feature   HIV-1 Ψ: packaging signal of human immunodeficiency virus type 1
   7570..7933    +  CDS            HIV-1 gag (fragment): gag protein from human immunodeficiency virus 1; gag
   8079..8312    +  misc_feature   RRE: The Rev response element (RRE) of HIV-1 allows for Rev-dependent mRNA export from the nucleus to the cytoplasm.
   8689..8789    +  CDS            Rev (fragment): human immunodeficiency virus 1 (HIV-1) Rev protein; rev; enhances nuclear export of unspliced and incompletely spliced viral mRNAs
   8839..8956    +  misc_feature   cPPT/CTS: central polypurine tract and central termination sequence of HIV-1
