[The description below was written by a language model from this plasmid's Addgene catalogue record and pLannotate feature annotations shown in this document.]
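Description:
pFUW-TetO-TFEC is an HIV-1-derived lentiviral transfer plasmid for doxycycline-inducible expression of human TFEC, a bHLH-family transcriptional regulator related to MITF, in mammalian cells. It is built on the pFUW-TetO backbone and is propagated in E. coli from a high-copy ColE1/pUC-type origin with ampicillin selection through β-lactamase. An f1 origin is also present. Outside the viral region, the backbone carries an SV40/EM7-driven bleomycin/Zeocin resistance cassette with an SV40 poly(A) signal.

Viral genomic RNA is transcribed in packaging cells from a CMV enhancer/promoter fused to a truncated 5' LTR. This is followed by the Ψ packaging signal with a short gag fragment, the Rev response element for Rev-dependent nuclear export, and the cPPT/CTS, which aids nuclear import of the reverse-transcribed genome. The expression cassette then begins with a tetracycline response element of seven tetO repeats placed upstream of a minimal CMV promoter, which is the "CMV" promoter listed in the catalogue entry. This promoter drives the TFEC coding sequence, catalogued as a 594 bp insert and annotated as a fragment relative to the reference protein, which suggests a short isoform or partial match. A WPRE downstream enhances transcript stability and expression, and the cassette ends at the 3' LTR region followed by a bGH poly(A) signal.

No transactivator is annotated on the plasmid, so induction requires a tetracycline-controlled transactivator such as rtTA supplied separately, together with doxycycline. The associated publication concerns reprogramming of human somatic cells into cross-presenting dendritic cells, which indicates use for delivering a candidate transcription factor in cell-fate conversion experiments.
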