Addgene plasmid #178447: pFUW-TetO-TFEC
Purpose: doxycycline-inducible expression of Human TFEC in mammalian cells
Depositing lab: Filipe Pereira. Depositing organization: Center for Neuroscience and Cell Biology, University of Coimbra. Publication: Single-cell transcriptional profiling informs efficient reprogramming of human somatic cells to cross-presenting dendritic cells. Rosa FF, Pires CF, Kurochkin I, Halitzki E, Zahan T, Arh N, Zimmermannova O, Ferreira AG, Li H, Karlsson S, Scheding S, Pereira CF. Sci Immunol. 2022 Mar 4;7(69):eabg5539. doi: 10.1126/sciimmunol.abg5539. Epub 2022 Mar 4. PubMed 35245086.
Backbone
  Vector backbone: pFUW-TetO
  Vector type: Mammalian Expression, Lentiviral
Growth in bacteria
  Bacterial resistance: Ampicillin, 100 μg/mL
  Growth temperature: 37°C
  Growth strain: NEB Stable
  Copy number: High Copy
Gene/Insert
  Gene/Insert name: TFEC
  Species: H. sapiens (human)
  Insert size (bp): 594
  GenBank ID: BC029891
  Entrez Gene: TFEC (a.k.a. TCFEC, TFE-C, TFEC-L, TFECL, bHLHe34, hTFEC-L)
  Promoter: CMV
  Cloning method: Restriction Enzyme; 5′ cloning site XbaI (unknown if destroyed); 3′ cloning site BstBI (unknown if destroyed)
  Sequencing primers: 5′ TCCACGCTGTTTTGACCTCC
Terms and licenses: Academic/Nonprofit Terms; Industry Terms: Not Available to Industry
How to cite: pFUW-TetO-TFEC was a gift from Filipe Pereira (Addgene plasmid # 178447 ; http://n2t.net/addgene:178447 ; RRID:Addgene_178447)
